Addgene plasmid #65865: pDONR221_ETF1_3UTR
Purpose: Carries 3' UTR of ETF1, an RBPMS target
Depositing lab: Thomas Tuschl. Depositing organization: Rockefeller University.
Backbone
  Vector backbone: pDONR221
  Backbone manufacturer: Life Technologies, modified by the Tuschl lab
  Backbone size w/o insert (bp): 2550
Growth in bacteria
  Bacterial resistance: Kanamycin, 50 μg/mL
  Growth temperature: 37°C
  Growth strain: Top10
  Copy number: Unknown
Gene/Insert
  Gene/Insert name: ETF1
  Species: H. sapiens (human)
  Insert size (bp): 2210
  Entrez Gene: ETF1 (a.k.a. D5S1995, ERF, ERF1, RF1, SUP45L1, TB3-1)
  Promoter: T7
  Cloning method: Gateway Cloning
  Sequencing primers: 5′ M13 Forward; 3′ M13 Reverse
Terms and licenses: Academic/Nonprofit Terms; Industry Terms: Not Available to Industry
Depositor comments: Primers used to amplify 3' UTR from human cDNA (HCC1964 cDNA): ETF1 forward: AAA AAG CAG GCT TCG TAG TCG ACA TGG GTC CGG ETF1 reverse: AGA AAG CTG GGT GTA TTC TTA AAT ATG GTT TAA TAC
How to cite: pDONR221_ETF1_3UTR was a gift from Thomas Tuschl (Addgene plasmid # 65865 ; http://n2t.net/addgene:65865 ; RRID:Addgene_65865)
