[The description below was written by a language model from this plasmid's Addgene catalogue record.]
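Description:
pDONR221_ETF1_3UTR is a Gateway entry clone built in pDONR221, a commercial donor vector that the depositing lab modified (the nature of the modification is not stated). The backbone is about 2.55 kb and is propagated in E. coli under kanamycin selection. The copy number is listed as unknown, and no feature table is provided, so the origin of replication and other backbone elements are not itemised in the record. M13 forward and reverse primer sites flank the cloning region and are used to sequence the insert.

The payload is an approximately 2.2 kb fragment of the 3' untranslated region of human ETF1, the gene for eukaryotic translation termination factor 1 (eRF1). It was amplified from human cDNA derived from the HCC1964 cell line and inserted by Gateway recombination. In an entry clone produced this way, the insert is normally flanked by attL sites. These allow an LR reaction to move it, with orientation preserved, into any compatible destination vector. The record lists T7 as the promoter, which would allow in vitro transcription of the UTR, although entry clones are not generally meant for expression in cells.

The stated purpose is to carry the ETF1 3' UTR as a target of the RNA-binding protein RBPMS. This suggests the plasmid is a shuttle intermediate for moving the UTR into reporter or expression contexts, or for making RNA, to study how RBPMS binds or regulates this transcript. The record does not describe specific downstream assays.
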