>Addgene plasmid #65865 | pDONR221_ETF1_3UTR | addgene partial sequence | sequence record 116922 | M13-Rev 5'-CAGGAAACAGCTATGACC-3'
TAATGATTTTATTTTGACTGATAGTGACCTGTTCGTTGCAACAAATTGATAAGCAATGCTTTCTTATAAT
GCCAACTTTGTACAAGAAAGCTGGGTGTATTCTTAAATATGGTTTAATACTCTTCTCCATTTCTGTACAT
CACAACACCAAGATTTTGCTGCTTAGTATCTCTCTGCAGAGGCTATAGAGAATGCAAAGGCTACGGTTTT
CACCCCCTCTTATATGTGTTTGTATGTGTAAGTGTAATACATATCAATATATATTGATACACACATCAAT
ATATAATGCAATATATATCACCGAAGAGAACACATTGATTAAAGAAATACAAAAATTTGGCATCATTTCC
AAACTTAAATAGTAAAAATAAAAACTACAAAAGGAGCTGCATACCCTAAATGTATCATGTGAAACAACAA
GCATATTCAAAAATGTAAATTTACATCCAATTTCTCTGGTCTTGTCATATCACATCAGACCCATTTACAA
TGGCAAAACCCTAAGGTACTGCTGTGAAGAGAGCATGTTTGCTCGCTCTTGGGTGTTCTGCAAACAAATA
GCAGAGCCCAAAGCAAAAAAGCCTGTTCCGGTGAAGTCTCCCACGTTGGTGAACACCAAATAATGGACTC
TTCTCACAGGGGGTTGAGACATCAGGTTACACATTGACAGACAGTATTTGGACCTCAGAGTACAGTGTGA
GAACCAGAAACTTTACATTTAAGACATACTCCCTTCATTCAAGTGAAACAGGATTATTGGAACGATAGGC
AGGTCTGTAACCTGGGAACAAGGAGCTGGTTCAGACCAATAAAGCTACGAGTGACTGAATCAAGTCAGTA
AAGAACAGCAGTCAGGCACTAAAGTGTTAAAGTA
