>Addgene plasmid #65865 | pDONR221_ETF1_3UTR | addgene partial sequence | sequence record 116925 | M13-F20 5'-TGTAAAACGACGGCCAGT-3'
ATTTTGACTGATAGTGACCTGTTTCGTTGCAACAAATTGATGAGCAATGCTTTTTTATAATGCCAACTTT
GTACAAAAAAGCAGGCTTCGTAGTCGACATGGGTCCGGCAAAACGTGCCTCACCCTCCAGCATCCAACCC
AAGGAGCATACCCATGGTGGAATCCAAACAGATCCCTGCCTTACAATTGGAACATTTCCAGAACTTAATC
CATGAGCATTGGATATTGAAAAGAAAACCGAAACAAAACCAGACCCAGCCCTACACTTTGGTTTGTCATG
GTGTCAGCGCAGCAGCCTACAACTAAGTTCCTAAACGCCACTTTGGACTAATTTAAAAAAGAATCCCAGT
TTTTACTTTTACTGGATGGTGAAATTGGTTGCTCTTGTATTTTATGAAAAAAAATGATTTTTTTAACCTT
CATACATAGAAGCAAAAATACTTTAACTGCTGTAAACCTTCAAAAGTTAATAGAAGTGAGATCATACTGG
TTTGTTTCTTATTTTGATTGGAGAAAAATTAAATTGCTGCATTTCGCAGTGACCCATTTACATGGCATTC
TCAGCTTAGACTGCGTAAGAAGAAATATATGTGGTGAAATGTTGGAACCATTTCTCTCTTGGTCTCTGTT
TAATGTTGAAAGGGTGAGCTAATAGGAGGCACTTTCAACTTCACTCCCTCACGCTACCCCGTCCCCCTCC
AGACTGGCAGTTTCAAGGATGCAAATTGCATTGCAAAATCAAACTGACTCATGAAG
